Addgene plasmid #175100: pLV V5-TbID-LBR
Purpose: Lentiviral expression of V5-TbID-tagged mouse Lbr
Depositing lab: Larry Gerace. Depositing organization: Scripps California (The Scripps Research Institute). Publication: Shared and Distinctive Neighborhoods of Emerin and Lamin B Receptor Revealed by Proximity Labeling and Quantitative Proteomics. Cheng LC, Zhang X, Abhinav K, Nguyen JA, Baboo S, Martinez-Bartolome S, Branon TC, Ting AY, Loose E, Yates JR 3rd, Gerace L. J Proteome Res. 2022 Sep 2;21(9):2197-2210. doi: 10.1021/acs.jproteome.2c00281. Epub 2022 Aug 16. PubMed 35972904.
Backbone
  Vector backbone: pLV-EF1a-IRES-Puro
  Backbone manufacturer: Tobias Meyer (Addgene plasmid # 85132)
  Vector type: Mammalian Expression, Lentiviral
Growth in bacteria
  Bacterial resistance: Ampicillin, 100 μg/mL
  Growth temperature: 30°C
  Growth strain: NEB Stable
  Copy number: High Copy
Gene/Insert
  Gene/Insert name: Lbr
  Species: M. musculus (mouse)
  Entrez Gene: Lbr (a.k.a. AI505894, C14SR, ic)
  Tag / fusion protein: V5-TbID (N terminal on insert)
  Cloning method: Gibson Cloning
Terms and licenses: Academic/Nonprofit Terms; Industry Terms: Not Available to Industry
Depositor comments: TbID, TurboID: Nat Biotechnol. (2018) 36:880-887
How to cite: pLV V5-TbID-LBR was a gift from Larry Gerace (Addgene plasmid # 175100 ; http://n2t.net/addgene:175100 ; RRID:Addgene_175100)
