[The description below was written by a language model from this plasmid's Addgene catalogue record and pLannotate feature annotations shown in this document.]
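Description:
pLV V5-TbID-LBR is an 11.7 kb HIV-1-based lentiviral transfer plasmid for mammalian expression, built by Gibson cloning into the pLV-EF1a-IRES-Puro backbone. In bacteria it is maintained through a high-copy ColE1/pUC-type origin and selected with ampicillin via the β-lactamase gene. Remnants of lac regulatory sequence (lac promoter, operator, CAP site and a lacI fragment) are carried over from the cloning backbone. The viral portion is bounded by two elements that the automated annotation labels as truncated HIV-1 LTRs, each preceded by a nef-derived fragment. Between them lie the Ψ packaging signal with an adjoining gag fragment, the Rev response element for Rev-dependent nuclear export of the genomic RNA, and the cPPT/CTS, which aids nuclear import of the reverse-transcribed genome. Packaging functions are not encoded on the plasmid and must be supplied in trans.

The payload is a single bicistronic unit driven by the human EF-1α core promoter with its intron A. The first cistron encodes mouse lamin B receptor (Lbr), an inner nuclear membrane protein that also has sterol reductase activity, fused at its N terminus to a V5 epitope tag followed by TurboID, an engineered E. coli biotin ligase with high catalytic efficiency. An EMCV IRES then directs translation of puromycin N-acetyltransferase from the same transcript, so puromycin selection enriches for transduced cells expressing the fusion. A WPRE downstream enhances transcript stability and expression. The construct is intended for stable expression of the tagged LBR, allowing biotinylation of nearby proteins. The associated work used this proximity labeling with quantitative proteomics to map and compare the protein neighborhoods of LBR and emerin, with the V5 tag available for detecting the fusion.
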