Features (pLannotate 1.2.2; 25 found; start..end, strand, type, name):
    200..788     -  rep_origin     ori: high-copy-number ColE1/pMB1/pBR322/pUC origin of replication
    959..1819    -  CDS            AmpR: β-lactamase; bla; confers resistance to ampicillin, carbenicillin, and related antibiotics
   1820..1924    -  promoter       AmpR promoter: bla
   1972..2106    +  polyA_signal   SV40 poly(A) signal: SV40 polyadenylation signal
   2273..2602    +  CDS            nef (fragment): NEF_HV1BR - Experimental evidence at protein level: Swiss-Prot protein existence level 1. Extracellular Nef protein targets CD4(+) T-lymphocytes for apoptosis by interacting with CXCR4 surface receptors (PubMed:14990729). From Human immunodeficiency virus type 1 group M subtype B (isolate BRU/LAI) (HIV-1).
   2650..2907    +  LTR            5' LTR (truncated): truncated 5' long terminal repeat (LTR) from HIV-1
   2954..3079    +  misc_feature   HIV-1 Ψ: packaging signal of human immunodeficiency virus type 1
   3063..3401    +  CDS            HIV-1 gag (fragment): gag protein from human immunodeficiency virus 1; gag
   3576..3809    +  misc_feature   RRE: The Rev response element (RRE) of HIV-1 allows for Rev-dependent mRNA export from the nucleus to the cytoplasm.
   4186..4286    +  CDS            Rev (fragment): human immunodeficiency virus 1 (HIV-1) Rev protein; rev; enhances nuclear export of unspliced and incompletely spliced viral mRNAs
   4301..4416    +  misc_feature   cPPT/CTS: central polypurine tract and central termination sequence of HIV-1 (lacking the first T)
   4494..4705    +  promoter       EF-1α core promoter: core promoter for human elongation factor EF-1α
   4706..5644    +  intron         EF-1α intron A: intron upstream of the start codon of human EF-1α
   5669..5710    +  CDS            V5 tag: epitope tag from simian virus 5
   5732..6691    +  CDS            TurboID: mutant of the E. coli biotin ligase BioID engineered for improved catalytic efficiency (Branon et al., 2018)
   6737..8614    +  CDS            Lbr: LBR_MOUSE - Experimental evidence at protein level: Swiss-Prot protein existence level 1. Catalyzes the reduction of the C14-unsaturated bond of lanosterol, as part of the metabolic pathway leading to cholesterol biosynthesis (PubMed:18785926). Plays a critical role in myeloid cell cholesterol biosynthesis which is essential to both myeloid cell growth and functional maturation (PubMed:22140257). Mediates the activation of NADPH oxidases, perhaps by maintaining critical levels of cholesterol required for membrane lipid raft formation during neutrophil differentiation (PubMed:22140257). Anchors
   8739..9300    +  misc_feature   IRES: internal ribosome entry site (IRES) of the encephalomyocarditis virus (EMCV)
   9303..9902    +  CDS            PuroR: puromycin N-acetyltransferase; pac from Streptomyces alboniger; confers resistance to puromycin
   9926..10514   +  misc_feature   WPRE: woodchuck hepatitis virus posttranscriptional regulatory element
  10531..11049   +  CDS            nef (fragment): NEF_HV1BR - Experimental evidence at protein level: Swiss-Prot protein existence level 1. Extracellular Nef protein targets CD4(+) T-lymphocytes for apoptosis by interacting with CXCR4 surface receptors (PubMed:14990729). From Human immunodeficiency virus type 1 group M subtype B (isolate BRU/LAI) (HIV-1).
  11097..11354   +  LTR            5' LTR (truncated): truncated 5' long terminal repeat (LTR) from HIV-1
  11504..11526   -  protein_bind   lac operator (fragment): The lac repressor binds to the lac operator to inhibit transcription in E. coli. This inhibition can be relieved by adding lactose or isopropyl-β-D-thiogalactopyranoside (IPTG). lac repressor encoded by lacI
  11530..11560   -  promoter       lac promoter: promoter for the E. coli lac operon
  11575..11596   -  protein_bind   CAP binding site: CAP binding activates transcription in the presence of cAMP. E. coli catabolite activator protein
  11609..17      -  CDS            lacI (fragment) (across the origin): lac repressor; lacI; The lac repressor binds to the lac operator to inhibit transcription in E. coli. This inhibition can be relieved by adding lactose or isopropyl-β-D-thiogalactopyranoside (IPTG).
>Addgene plasmid #175100 | pLV V5-TbID-LBR | addgene full sequence | sequence record 348434 | Addgene NGS Result
GTTTGCGTATTGGGCGCTCTTCCGCTTCCTCGCTCACTGACTCGCTGCGCTCGGTCGTTCGGCTGCGGCG
AGCGGTATCAGCTCACTCAAAGGCGGTAATACGGTTATCCACAGAATCAGGGGATAACGCAGGAAAGAAC
ATGTGAGCAAAAGGCCAGCAAAAGGCCAGGAACCGTAAAAAGGCCGCGTTGCTGGCGTTTTTCCATAGGC
TCCGCCCCCCTGACGAGCATCACAAAAATCGACGCTCAAGTCAGAGGTGGCGAAACCCGACAGGACTATA
AAGATACCAGGCGTTTCCCCCTGGAAGCTCCCTCGTGCGCTCTCCTGTTCCGACCCTGCCGCTTACCGGA
TACCTGTCCGCCTTTCTCCCTTCGGGAAGCGTGGCGCTTTCTCATAGCTCACGCTGTAGGTATCTCAGTT
CGGTGTAGGTCGTTCGCTCCAAGCTGGGCTGTGTGCACGAACCCCCCGTTCAGCCCGACCGCTGCGCCTT
ATCCGGTAACTATCGTCTTGAGTCCAACCCGGTAAGACACGACTTATCGCCACTGGCAGCAGCCACTGGT
AACAGGATTAGCAGAGCGAGGTATGTAGGCGGTGCTACAGAGTTCTTGAAGTGGTGGCCTAACTACGGCT
ACACTAGAAGAACAGTATTTGGTATCTGCGCTCTGCTGAAGCCAGTTACCTTCGGAAAAAGAGTTGGTAG
CTCTTGATCCGGCAAACAAACCACCGCTGGTAGCGGTGGTTTTTTTGTTTGCAAGCAGCAGATTACGCGC
AGAAAAAAAGGATCTCAAGAAGATCCTTTGATCTTTTCTACGGGGTCTGACGCTCAGTGGAACGAAAACT
CACGTTAAGGGATTTTGGTCATGAGATTATCAAAAAGGATCTTCACCTAGATCCTTTTAAATTAAAAATG
AAGTTTTAAATCAATCTAAAGTATATATGAGTAAACTTGGTCTGACAGTTACCAATGCTTAATCAGTGAG
GCACCTATCTCAGCGATCTGTCTATTTCGTTCATCCATAGTTGCCTGACTCCCCGTCGTGTAGATAACTA
CGATACGGGAGGGCTTACCATCTGGCCCCAGTGCTGCAATGATACCGCGAGACCCACGCTCACCGGCTCC
AGATTTATCAGCAATAAACCAGCCAGCCGGAAGGGCCGAGCGCAGAAGTGGTCCTGCAACTTTATCCGCC
TCCATCCAGTCTATTAATTGTTGCCGGGAAGCTAGAGTAAGTAGTTCGCCAGTTAATAGTTTGCGCAACG
TTGTTGCCATTGCTACAGGCATCGTGGTGTCACGCTCGTCGTTTGGTATGGCTTCATTCAGCTCCGGTTC
CCAACGATCAAGGCGAGTTACATGATCCCCCATGTTGTGCAAAAAAGCGGTTAGCTCCTTCGGTCCTCCG
ATCGTTGTCAGAAGTAAGTTGGCCGCAGTGTTATCACTCATGGTTATGGCAGCACTGCATAATTCTCTTA
CTGTCATGCCATCCGTAAGATGCTTTTCTGTGACTGGTGAGTACTCAACCAAGTCATTCTGAGAATAGTG
TATGCGGCGACCGAGTTGCTCTTGCCCGGCGTCAATACGGGATAATACCGCGCCACATAGCAGAACTTTA
AAAGTGCTCATCATTGGAAAACGTTCTTCGGGGCGAAAACTCTCAAGGATCTTACCGCTGTTGAGATCCA
GTTCGATGTAACCCACTCGTGCACCCAACTGATCTTCAGCATCTTTTACTTTCACCAGCGTTTCTGGGTG
AGCAAAAACAGGAAGGCAAAATGCCGCAAAAAAGGGAATAAGGGCGACACGGAAATGTTGAATACTCATA
CTCTTCCTTTTTCAATATTATTGAAGCATTTATCAGGGTTATTGTCTCATGAGCGGATACATATTTGAAT
GTATTTAGAAAAATAAACAAATAGGGGTTCCGCGCACATTTCCCCGAAAAGTGCCACCTGACGTCGACGG
ATCGGGAGATCAACTTGTTTATTGCAGCTTATAATGGTTACAAATAAAGCAATAGCATCACAAATTTCAC
AAATAAAGCATTTTTTTCACTGCATTCTAGTTGTGGTTTGTCCAAACTCATCAATGTATCTTATCATGTC
TGGATCAACTGGATAACTCAAGCTAACCAAAATCATCCCAAACTTCCCACCCCATACCCTATTACCACTG
CCAATTACCTGTGGTTTCATTTACTCTAAACCTGTGATTCCTCTGAATTATTTTCATTTTAAAGAAATTG
TATTTGTTAAATATGTACTACAAACTTAGTAGTTGGAAGGGCTAATTCACTCCCAAAGAAGACAAGATAT
CCTTGATCTGTGGATCTACCACACACAAGGCTACTTCCCTGATTAGCAGAACTACACACCAGGGCCAGGG
GTCAGATATCCACTGACCTTTGGATGGTGCTACAAGCTAGTACCAGTTGAGCCAGATAAGGTAGAAGAGG
CCAATAAAGGAGAGAACACCAGCTTGTTACACCCTGTGAGCCTGCATGGGATGGATGACCCGGAGAGAGA
AGTGTTAGAGTGGAGGTTTGACAGCCGCCTAGCATTTCATCACGTGGCCCGAGAGCTGCATCCGGAGTAC
TTCAAGAACTGCTGATATCGAGCTTGCTACAAGGGACTTTCCGCTGGGGACTTTCCAGGGAGGCGTGGCC
TGGGCGGGACTGGGGAGTGGCGAGCCCTCAGATCCTGCATATAAGCAGCTGCTTTTTGCCTGTACTGGGT
CTCTCTGGTTAGACCAGATCTGAGCCTGGGAGCTCTCTGGCTAACTAGGGAACCCACTGCTTAAGCCTCA
ATAAAGCTTGCCTTGAGTGCTTCAAGTAGTGTGTGCCCGTCTGTTGTGTGACTCTGGTAACTAGAGATCC
CTCAGACCCTTTTAGTCAGTGTGGAAAATCTCTAGCAGTGGCGCCCGAACAGGGACTTGAAAGCGAAAGG
GAAACCAGAGGAGCTCTCTCGACGCAGGACTCGGCTTGCTGAAGCGCGCACGGCAAGAGGCGAGGGGCGG
CGACTGGTGAGTACGCCAAAAATTTTGACTAGCGGAGGCTAGAAGGAGAGAGATGGGTGCGAGAGCGTCA
GTATTAAGCGGGGGAGAATTAGATCGCGATGGGAAAAAATTCGGTTAAGGCCAGGGGGAAAGAAAAAATA
TAAATTAAAACATATAGTATGGGCAAGCAGGGAGCTAGAACGATTCGCAGTTAATCCTGGCCTGTTAGAA
ACATCAGAAGGCTGTAGACAAATACTGGGACAGCTACAACCATCCCTTCAGACAGGATCAGAAGAACTTA
GATCATTATATAATACAGTAGCAACCCTCTATTGTGTGCATCAAAGGATAGAGATAAAAGACACCAAGGA
AGCTTTAGACAAGATAGAGGAAGAGCAAAACAAAAGTAAGACCACCGCACAGCAAGCGGCCGGCCGCTGA
TCTTCAGACCTGGAGGAGGAGATATGAGGGACAATTGGAGAAGTGAATTATATAAATATAAAGTAGTAAA
AATTGAACCATTAGGAGTAGCACCCACCAAGGCAAAGAGAAGAGTGGTGCAGAGAGAAAAAAGAGCAGTG
GGAATAGGAGCTTTGTTCCTTGGGTTCTTGGGAGCAGCAGGAAGCACTATGGGCGCAGCGTCAATGACGC
TGACGGTACAGGCCAGACAATTATTGTCTGGTATAGTGCAGCAGCAGAACAATTTGCTGAGGGCTATTGA
GGCGCAACAGCATCTGTTGCAACTCACAGTCTGGGGCATCAAGCAGCTCCAGGCAAGAATCCTGGCTGTG
GAAAGATACCTAAAGGATCAACAGCTCCTGGGGATTTGGGGTTGCTCTGGAAAACTCATTTGCACCACTG
CTGTGCCTTGGAATGCTAGTTGGAGTAATAAATCTCTGGAACAGATTTGGAATCACACGACCTGGATGGA
GTGGGACAGAGAAATTAACAATTACACAAGCTTAATACACTCCTTAATTGAAGAATCGCAAAACCAGCAA
GAAAAGAATGAACAAGAATTATTGGAATTAGATAAATGGGCAAGTTTGTGGAATTGGTTTAACATAACAA
ATTGGCTGTGGTATATAAAATTATTCATAATGATAGTAGGAGGCTTGGTAGGTTTAAGAATAGTTTTTGC
TGTACTTTCTATAGTGAATAGAGTTAGGCAGGGATATTCACCATTATCGTTTCAGACCCACCTCCCAACC
CCGAGGGGACCCGACAGGCCCGAAGGAATAGAAGAAGAAGGTGGAGAGAGAGACAGAGACAGATCCATTC
GATTAGTGAACGGATCTCGACGGTATCGCCTTTAAAAGAAAAGGGGGGATTGGGGGGTACAGTGCAGGGG
AAAGAATAGTAGACATAATAGCAACAGACATACAAACTAAAGAATTACAAAAACAAATTACAAAAATTCA
AAATTTTCGGGTTTATTACAGGGACAGCAGAGATCCAGTTTATCGATGAGGCCCTTTCGTCTTCACTCGA
GGTGCCCGTCAGTGGGCAGAGCGCACATCGCCCACAGTCCCCGAGAAGTTGGGGGGAGGGGTCGGCAATT
GAACCGGTGCCTAGAGAAGGTGGCGCGGGGTAAACTGGGAAAGTGATGTCGTGTACTGGCTCCGCCTTTT
TCCCGAGGGTGGGGGAGAACCGTATATAAGTGCAGTAGTCGCCGTGAACGTTCTTTTTCGCAACGGGTTT
GCCGCCAGAACACAGGTAAGTGCCGTGTGTGGTTCCCGCGGGCCTGGCCTCTTTACGGGTTATGGCCCTT
GCGTGCCTTGAATTACTTCCACCTGGCTGCAGTACGTGATTCTTGATCCCGAGCTTCGGGTTGGAAGTGG
GTGGGAGAGTTCGAGGCCTTGCGCTTAAGGAGCCCCTTCGCCTCGTGCTTGAGTTGAGGCCTGGCCTGGG
CGCTGGGGCCGCCGCGTGCGAATCTGGTGGCACCTTCGCGCCTGTCTCGCTGCTTTCGATAAGTCTCTAG
CCATTTAAAATTTTTGATGACCTGCTGCGACGCTTTTTTTCTGGCAAGATAGTCTTGTAAATGCGGGCCA
AGATCTGCACACTGGTATTTCGGTTTTTGGGGCCGCGGGCGGCGACGGGGCCCGTGCGTCCCAGCGCACA
TGTTCGGCGAGGCGGGGCCTGCGAGCGCGGCCACCGAGAATCGGACGGGGGTAGTCTCAAGCTGGCCGGC
CTGCTCTGGTGCCTGGCCTCGCGCCGCCGTGTATCGCCCCGCCCTGGGCGGCAAGGCTGGCCCGGTCGGC
ACCAGTTGCGTGAGCGGAAAGATGGCCGCTTCCCGGCCCTGCTGCAGGGAGCTCAAAATGGAGGACGCGG
CGCTCGGGAGAGCGGGCGGGTGAGTCACCCACACAAAGGAAAAGGGCCTTTCCGTCCTCAGCCGTCGCTT
CATGTGACTCCACGGAGTACCGGGCGCCGTCCAGGCACCTCGATTAGTTCTCGAGCTTTTGGAGTACGTC
GTCTTTAGGTTGGGGGGAGGGGTTTTATGCGATGGAGTTTCCCCACACTGAGTGGGTGGAGACTGAAGTT
AGGCCAGCTTGGCACTTGATGTAATTCTCCTTGGAATTTGCCCTTTTTGAGTTTGGATCTTGGTTCATTC
TCAAGCCTCAGACAGTGGTTCAAAGTTTTTTTCTTCCATTTCAGGTGTCGTGAGGATCCGCCGCCATGGG
TAAGCCTATCCCTAACCCTCTCCTCGGTCTCGATTCTACGGGGGGCGGAGGGGGTGGGCCCATGAAAGAC
AATACTGTGCCTCTGAAGCTGATCGCTCTCCTGGCTAATGGCGAGTTCCATAGTGGCGAACAGCTGGGAG
AAACCCTGGGCATGTCCAGGGCCGCTATCAACAAGCACATTCAGACTCTGCGCGACTGGGGCGTGGACGT
GTTCACCGTGCCCGGAAAGGGCTACTCTCTGCCCGAGCCTATCCCGCTGCTGAACGCTAAACAGATTCTG
GGACAGCTGGACGGCGGGAGCGTGGCAGTCCTGCCTGTGGTCGACTCCACCAATCAGTACCTGCTGGATC
GAATCGGCGAGCTGAAGAGTGGGGATGCTTGCATTGCAGAATATCAGCAGGCAGGGAGAGGAAGCAGAGG
GAGGAAATGGTTCTCTCCTTTTGGAGCTAACCTGTACCTGAGTATGTTTTGGCGCCTGAAGCGGGGACCA
GCAGCAATCGGCCTGGGCCCGGTCATCGGAATTGTCATGGCAGAAGCGCTGCGAAAGCTGGGAGCAGACA
AGGTGCGAGTCAAATGGCCCAATGACCTGTATCTGCAGGATAGAAAGCTGGCAGGCATCCTGGTGGAGCT
GGCCGGAATAACAGGCGATGCTGCACAGATCGTCATTGGCGCCGGGATTAACGTGGCTATGAGGCGCGTG
GAGGAAAGCGTGGTCAATCAGGGCTGGATCACACTGCAGGAAGCAGGGATTAACCTGGACAGGAATACTC
TGGCCGCTACGCTGATCCGAGAGCTGCGGGCAGCCCTGGAACTGTTCGAGCAGGAAGGCCTGGCTCCATA
TCTGCCACGGTGGGAGAAGCTGGATAACTTCATCAATAGACCCGTGAAGCTGATCATTGGGGACAAAGAG
ATTTTCGGGATTAGCCGGGGGATTGATAAACAGGGAGCCCTGCTGCTGGAACAGGACGGAGTTATCAAAC
CCTGGATGGGCGGAGAAATCAGTCTGCGGTCTGCCGAAAAGGGCGGATCAGGGTCGGGTGGCTCTGGATC
AGGCGGATCTGGGTCGATGCCAAGTAGGAAGTTTGTTGAGGGTGAAGTGGTCAGAGGCCGATGGCCTGGG
AGCTCCCTTTATTATGAAGTAGAGATTCTGAGCCACGACAACAAATCCCAGCTCTACACTGTAAAATACA
AAGATGGCACCGAACTGGAACTGAAGGAGAGTGATATCAAGCCTTTAAAATCCTTTAAGCAAAGAAAAAG
TGGCTCGATTTCCAGCTCTCCCTCTCGACGCCGTGGCAGCCGCAGCCGCAGCCGCTCAAGATCACGTTCC
CGATCCCCGGGCAGAGCACCGAAAGGCTCCAGAAGATCCGTCTCTGCTTCCCATGAGGGTGACGTGAAGG
AGAAGAAGGAGAAGGAGATGAGGAGGGAAATTCTGCAAGTTAAGCTGACTCCGCTTGTGTTGAAGCCGTT
CGGAAACAGCGTCAGCGTGTACAACGGGGAGCCCGAACACATGGAGAAGAACGCTACGCCGTATAAAGAC
AAGCAGGAAAGAATCATTTTGTCAACAGAAGACAGATATATAGTTACACAGTACAGCCTTCGTCCCAGGA
GAGAAGAGGTCAAAGCCAAAGAAATAGAGTCTGAGGAACAAAACCTTGTCACCAAAGGACCCGCACCTTT
GGGAACCTTTCAAGTGACCACTCCACAGAGGAAGGACTTGGAGTTTGGAGGAGTACCTGGTGCGGTCCTC
ATCATGCTGGGCCTGCCCGCCTGCGTCCTCTTGCTGCTGCTGCAGTGCAGGCAGAAGGACCCGGGGCTGC
TCCACTTCCCTCCACCTCTGCCGGCTCTCCACGAGCTGTGGGAACCCAGGGTGTGCGGCGTTTACCTCCT
CTGGTTTTTCGTTCAAGCTCTCTTCCACCTTCTACCAGTTGGGAAGGTTGCAGAAGGAACACCTCTTGTT
GATGGAAGAAGACTCCAGTATAGACTGAATGGATTGTATGCCTTCATTCTGACATCTGCAGCCCTGGGAG
CAGCTGTCTTCTGGGGTGTTGAGCTGTGCTACCTGTACACTCACTTCCTGCAGTTGGCACTGGCAGCCAC
CGGGTTCTCCGTGCTCCTGAGTGCTTACCTCTATGTTCGCTCTCTGCGAGCCCCGAGGGAGGAGCTGTCG
CCAGCCAGTTCCGGAAATGCTGTCTACGACTTCTTCATTGGCCGAGAGTTAAACCCGCGACTTGGTGCTT
TCGATCTCAAGTTCTTTTGTGAGTTGCGCCCTGGATTGATTGGATGGGTGGTTATTAACTTAGTGATGCT
TCTGATGGAAATGAAAATTCAGGAGCGAGCTGCTCCGTCCTTGGCAATGATCTTGGTTAACAGTTTCCAG
CTCTTATATGTGGTGGACGCCCTCTGGAATGAGGAAGCACTGCTGACCTCCATGGACATCATGCACGACG
GCTTTGGCTTCATGCTGGCCTTTGGGGATTTAGTGTGGGTTCCATTTACCTACAGCCTCCAGGCCTTTTA
CCTGGTCAGCCATCCCCATGACTTGTCCTGGCCATTGGCTTCTGTCATCATTGCTCTGAAATTGTGTGGA
TATGTAATCTTCCGTTGTGCAAACTCTCAGAAAAATGCATTCCGGAAGAATCCCACTGATCCAAAGCTTG
CACATTTGAAGACCATTCATACTTCCACGGGGAAAAGTCTGCTTGTTTCCGGATGGTGGGGCTTTGTTCG
CCATCCCAATTACTTGGGTGACCTCATCATGGCTCTGGCGTGGTCCCTCCCATGTGGTTTCAACCACCTC
CTGCCATACTTCTACATTATCTACTTCACCGCCTTGCTTATCCATCGAGAGGCCCGGGATGAACACCAGT
GCAGGAGGAAGTACGGCCTGGCCTGGGAGAAGTACTGCCAGCGAGTGCCCTACCGCATATTCCCCTACAT
TTACTGAGTTTAAACTTCGAAACGCGTGAATTCCTCGAGGGCGGCCGCTCTAGAGTCGACGGGCCGCGGT
AACAATTGTTAACTAACTTAAGCTAGCAACGGTTTCCCTCTAGCGGGATCAATTCCGCCCCCCCCCCCTA
ACGTTACTGGCCGAAGCCGCTTGGAATAAGGCCGGTGTGCGTTTGTCTATATGTTATTTTCCACCATATT
GCCGTCTTTTGGCAATGTGAGGGCCCGGAAACCTGGCCCTGTCTTCTTGACGAGCATTCCTAGGGGTCTT
TCCCCTCTCGCCAAAGGAATGCAAGGTCTGTTGAATGTCGTGAAGGAAGCAGTTCCTCTGGAAGCTTCTT
GAAGACAAACAACGTCTGTAGCGACCCTTTGCAGGCAGCGGAACCCCCCACCTGGCGACAGGTGCCTCTG
CGGCCAAAAGCCACGTGTATAAGATACACCTGCAAAGGCGGCACAACCCCAGTGCCACGTTGTGAGTTGG
ATAGTTGTGGAAAGAGTCAAATGGCTCTCCTCAAGCGTATTCAACAAGGGGCTGAAGGATGCCCAGAAGG
TACCCCATTGTATGGGATCTGATCTGGGGCCTCGGTGCACATGCTTTACATGTGTTTAGTCGAGGTTAAA
AAAACGTCTAGGCCCCCCGAACCACGGGGACGTGGTTTTCCTTTGAAAAACACGATAATACCATGACCGA
GTACAAGCCCACGGTGCGCCTCGCCACCCGCGACGACGTCCCCAGGGCCGTACGCACCCTCGCCGCCGCG
TTCGCCGACTACCCCGCCACGCGCCACACCGTCGATCCGGACCGCCACATCGAGCGGGTCACCGAGCTGC
AAGAACTCTTCCTCACGCGCGTCGGGCTCGACATCGGCAAGGTGTGGGTCGCGGACGACGGCGCCGCGGT
GGCGGTCTGGACCACGCCGGAGAGCGTCGAAGCGGGGGCGGTGTTCGCCGAGATCGGCCCGCGCATGGCC
GAGTTGAGCGGTTCCCGGCTGGCCGCGCAGCAACAGATGGAAGGCCTCCTGGCGCCGCACCGGCCCAAGG
AGCCCGCGTGGTTCCTGGCCACCGTCGGCGTCTCGCCCGACCACCAGGGCAAGGGTCTGGGCAGCGCCGT
CGTGCTCCCCGGAGTGGAGGCGGCCGAGCGCGCCGGGGTGCCCGCCTTCCTGGAGACCTCCGCGCCCCGC
AACCTCCCCTTCTACGAGCGGCTCGGCTTCACCGTCACCGCCGACGTCGAGGTGCCCGAAGGACCGCGCA
CCTGGTGCATGACCCGCAAGCCCGGTGCCTGACCCGGGCGGGGCGCGTCTGGAACAATCAACCTCTGGAT
TACAAAATTTGTGAAAGATTGACTGGTATTCTTAACTATGTTGCTCCTTTTACGCTATGTGGATACGCTG
CTTTAATGCCTTTGTATCATGCTATTGCTTCCCGTATGGCTTTCATTTTCTCCTCCTTGTATAAATCCTG
GTTGCTGTCTCTTTATGAGGAGTTGTGGCCCGTTGTCAGGCAACGTGGCGTGGTGTGCACTGTGTTTGCT
GACGCAACCCCCACTGGTTGGGGCATTGCCACCACCTGTCAGCTCCTTTCCGGGACTTTCGCTTTCCCCC
TCCCTATTGCCACGGCGGAACTCATCGCCGCCTGCCTTGCCCGCTGCTGGACAGGGGCTCGGCTGTTGGG
CACTGACAATTCCGTGGTGTTGTCGGGGAAGCTGACGTCCTTTCCATGGCTGCTCGCCTGTGTTGCCACC
TGGATTCTGCGCGGGACGTCCTTCTGCTACGTCCCTTCGGCCCTCAATCCAGCGGACCTTCCTTCCCGCG
GCCTGCTGCCGGCTCTGCGGCCTCTTCCGCGTCTTCGCCTTCGCCCTCAGACGAGTCGGATCTCCCTTTG
GGCCGCCTCCCCGCCTGGAATTAATTCTGCAGTCGAGACCTAGAAAAACATGGAGCAATCACAAGTAGCA
ATACAGCAGCTACCAATGCTGATTGTGCCTGGCTAGAAGCACAAGAGGAGGAGGAGGTGGGTTTTCCAGT
CACACCTCAGGTACCTTTAAGACCAATGACTTACAAGGCAGCTGTAGATCTTAGCCACTTTTTAAAAGAA
AAGAGGGGACTGGAAGGGCTAATTCACTCCCAACGAAGACAAGATATCCTTGATCTGTGGATCTACCACA
CACAAGGCTACTTCCCTGATTAGCAGAACTACACACCAGGGCCAGGGGTCAGATATCCACTGACCTTTGG
ATGGTGCTACAAGCTAGTACCAGTTGAGCCAGATAAGGTAGAAGAGGCCAATAAAGGAGAGAACACCAGC
TTGTTACACCCTGTGAGCCTGCATGGGATGGATGACCCGGAGAGAGAAGTGTTAGAGTGGAGGTTTGACA
GCCGCCTAGCATTTCATCACGTGGCCCGAGAGCTGCATCCGGAGTACTTCAAGAACTGCTGATATCGAGC
TTGCTACAAGGGACTTTCCGCTGGGGACTTTCCAGGGAGGCGTGGCCTGGGCGGGACTGGGGAGTGGCGA
GCCCTCAGATCCTGCATATAAGCAGCTGCTTTTTGCCTGTACTGGGTCTCTCTGGTTAGACCAGATCTGA
GCCTGGGAGCTCTCTGGCTAACTAGGGAACCCACTGCTTAAGCCTCAATAAAGCTTGCCTTGAGTGCTTC
AAGTAGTGTGTGCCCGTCTGTTGTGTGACTCTGGTAACTAGAGATCCCTCAGACCCTTTTAGTCAGTGTG
GAAAATCTCTAGCAGTAGTAGTTCATGTCATCTTATTATTCAGTATTTATAACTTGCAAAGAAATGAATA
TCAGAGAGTGAGAGGCCTTGACATTGCTAGCGTTTACCGTCGACCTCTAGCTAGAGCTTGGCGTAATCAT
GGTCATAGCTGTTTCCTGTGTGAAATTGTTATCCGCTCACAATTCCACACAACATACGAGCCGGAAGCAT
AAAGTGTAAAGCCTGGGGTGCCTAATGAGTGAGCTAACTCACATTAATTGCGTTGCGCTCACTGCCCGCT
TTCCAGTCGGGAAACCTGTCGTGCCAGCTGCATTAATGAATCGGCCAACGCGCGGGGAGAGGCG
